Addgene plasmid #153563: pGBW-m4252811
Purpose: Mammalian expression plasmid for SARS-CoV-2 S (surface glycoprotein)
Depositing lab: Ginkgo Bioworks & Benjie Chen. Depositing organization: Ginkgo Bioworks.
Backbone
  Vector backbone: pTwist_CMV_Puro_6 with AarI site removed
  Backbone size w/o insert (bp): 6080
  Vector type: Mammalian Expression
  Selectable markers: Puromycin
Growth in bacteria
  Bacterial resistance: Ampicillin, 100 μg/mL
  Growth temperature: 37°C
  Growth strain: DH5alpha
  Copy number: High Copy
Gene/Insert
  Gene/Insert name: SARS-CoV-2 S (surface glycoprotein) (alt names: Spike protein; S protein)
  Species: Severe acute respiratory syndrome coronavirus 2
  Insert size (bp): 3815
  Mutation: wt
  Entrez Gene: S (a.k.a. GU280_gp02, spike glycoprotein)
  Promoter: CMV
  Tag / fusion protein: Cleavable TEV;6xHis-003 (C terminal on backbone)
  Cloning method: Unknown
Resource information
  A portion of this plasmid was derived from a plasmid made by: GinkgoBioworks
Depositor comments: NCBI reference sequence: 43740568
How to cite: pGBW-m4252811 was a gift from Ginkgo Bioworks & Benjie Chen (Addgene plasmid # 153563 ; http://n2t.net/addgene:153563 ; RRID:Addgene_153563)
