[The description below was written by a language model from this plasmid's Addgene catalogue record and pLannotate feature annotations shown in this document.]
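Description:
pGBW-m4252811 is a mammalian expression plasmid for the wild-type SARS-CoV-2 spike (S) surface glycoprotein, built on a pTwist_CMV_Puro_6 backbone from which an AarI site was removed. The sequenced plasmid is about 9.95 kb. In bacteria it is maintained at high copy through a ColE1/pUC-type origin and selected with ampicillin via a full-length β-lactamase gene. A short additional β-lactamase fragment is also annotated near the origin and appears to be a non-functional remnant.

The spike open reading frame, roughly 3.8 kb, sits downstream of the human cytomegalovirus immediate early enhancer and promoter elements, which drive strong constitutive transcription in most mammalian cell lines. The record lists a backbone-encoded C-terminal tag consisting of a TEV protease cleavage site followed by 6xHis. The feature table annotates the His tag just after the S coding sequence but does not call the TEV site separately. This arrangement allows metal-affinity purification or detection of the protein, with optional removal of the tag. Transcripts are terminated by an SV40 polyadenylation signal. A separate cassette places puromycin N-acetyltransferase under the human ubiquitin C promoter with a synthetic poly(A) signal, permitting puromycin selection of transfected cells or stable lines. Bacterial T7 and rrnG terminators, synthetic poly(A) signals and short β-globin insulator elements flank the functional units, presumably to limit transcriptional read-through between them.

The record supports use for transient or stable production of tagged spike protein in mammalian cells. More specific downstream applications are not stated.
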