Features (pLannotate 1.2.2; 20 found; start..end, strand, type, name):
     79..382     +  enhancer       CMV enhancer: human cytomegalovirus immediate early enhancer
    455..472     -  promoter       CMV promoter (fragment): human cytomegalovirus (CMV) immediate early promoter
    535..586     +  promoter       CMVd2 promoter: truncated human cytomegalovirus (CMV) immediate early promoter that yields moderately reduced expression relative to the full-length promoter
    661..4479    +  CDS            S: SPIKE_SARS2 - Experimental evidence at protein level: Swiss-Prot protein existence level 1. [Spike glycoprotein]: May down-regulate host tetherin (BST2) by lysosomal degradation, thereby counteracting its antiviral activity. From Severe acute respiratory syndrome coronavirus 2 (2019-nCoV) (SARS-CoV-2).
   4501..4518    +  CDS            6xHis: 6xHis affinity tag
   4571..4692    -  polyA_signal   SV40 poly(A) signal: SV40 polyadenylation signal
   4715..4784    -  CDS            large T antigen (fragment): large T antigen from SV40 (simian virus 40)
   4807..4853    +  terminator     T7 terminator: transcription terminator for bacteriophage T7 RNA polymerase
   4883..5019    +  terminator     rrnG terminator: transcription terminator from the E. coli ribosomal RNA rrnG operon (Albrechtsen et al., 1991)
   5064..5135    +  misc_feature   3' β-globin insulator: insulator downstream of the human β-globin locus (Farrell et al., 2002)
   5361..5949    -  rep_origin     ori: high-copy-number ColE1/pMB1/pBR322/pUC origin of replication
   6121..6185    -  CDS            bla(M) (fragment): β-lactamase lacking the signal sequence; bla(M); allows cytosolic expression of β-lactamase
   6449..7658    +  promoter       UbC promoter: human ubiquitin C promoter
   7662..8259    +  CDS            PuroR (fragment): puromycin N-acetyltransferase; pac from Streptomyces; confers resistance to puromycin
   8288..8336    +  polyA_signal   poly(A) signal: synthetic polyadenylation signal
   8602..9462    +  CDS            AmpR: β-lactamase; bla; confers resistance to ampicillin, carbenicillin, and related antibiotics
   9475..9611    +  terminator     rrnG terminator: transcription terminator from the E. coli ribosomal RNA rrnG operon (Albrechtsen et al., 1991)
   9763..9834    +  misc_feature   5' β-globin insulator: insulator upstream of the human β-globin locus (Farrell et al., 2002)
   9839..9885    -  terminator     T7 terminator: transcription terminator for bacteriophage T7 RNA polymerase
   9903..9951    -  polyA_signal   poly(A) signal: synthetic polyadenylation signal
>Addgene plasmid #153563 | pGBW-m4252811 | addgene full sequence | sequence record 307360 | Addgene NGS Result
CTAACTGCTGATCGAGTGTAGCCAGATCTAGTAATCAATTACGGGGTCATTAGTTCATAGCCCATATATG
GAGTTCCGCGTTACATAACTTACGGTAAATGGCCCGCCTGGCTGACCGCCCAACGACCCCCGCCCATTGA
CGTCAATAATGACGTATGTTCCCATAGTAACGCCAATAGGGACTTTCCATTGACGTCAATGGGTGGAGTA
TTTACGGTAAACTGCCCACTTGGCAGTACATCAAGTGTATCATATGCCAAGTACGCCCCCTATTGACGTC
AATGACGGTAAATGGCCCGCCTGGCATTATGCCCAGTACATGACCTTATGGGACTTTCCTACTTGGCAGT
ACATCTACGTATTAGTCATCGCTATTACCATGCTGATGCGGTTTTGGCAGTACATCAATGGGCGTGGATA
GCGGTTTGACTCACGGGGATTTCCAAGTCTCCACCCCATTGACGTCAATGGGAGTTTGTTTTGGCACCAA
AATCAACGGGACTTTCCAAAATGTCGTAACAACTCCGCCCCATTGACGCAAATGGGCGGTAGGCGTGTAC
GGTGGGAGGTCTATATAAGCAGAGCTGGTTTAGTGAACCGTCAGATCAGATCTTTGTCGATCCTACCATC
CACTCGACACACCCGCCAGCGGCCGCCACCATGTTTGTTTTTCTTGTTTTATTGCCACTAGTCTCTAGTC
AGTGTGTTAATCTTACAACCAGAACTCAATTACCCCCTGCATACACTAATTCTTTCACACGTGGTGTTTA
TTACCCTGACAAAGTTTTCAGATCCTCAGTTTTACATTCAACTCAGGACTTGTTCTTACCTTTCTTTTCC
AATGTTACTTGGTTCCATGCTATACATGTCTCTGGGACCAATGGTACTAAGAGGTTTGATAACCCTGTCC
TACCATTTAATGATGGTGTTTATTTTGCTTCCACTGAGAAGTCTAACATAATAAGAGGCTGGATTTTTGG
TACTACTTTAGATTCGAAGACCCAGTCCCTACTTATTGTTAATAACGCTACTAATGTTGTTATTAAAGTC
TGTGAATTTCAATTTTGTAATGATCCATTTTTGGGTGTTTATTACCACAAAAACAACAAAAGTTGGATGG
AAAGTGAGTTCAGAGTTTATTCTAGTGCGAATAATTGCACTTTTGAATATGTCTCTCAGCCTTTTCTTAT
GGACCTTGAAGGAAAACAGGGTAATTTCAAAAATCTTAGGGAATTTGTGTTTAAGAATATTGATGGTTAT
TTTAAAATATATTCTAAGCACACGCCTATTAATTTAGTGCGTGATCTCCCTCAGGGTTTTTCGGCTTTAG
AACCATTGGTAGATTTGCCAATAGGTATTAACATCACTAGGTTTCAAACTTTACTTGCTTTACATAGAAG
TTATTTGACTCCTGGTGATTCTTCTTCAGGTTGGACAGCTGGTGCTGCAGCTTATTATGTGGGTTATCTT
CAACCTAGGACTTTTCTATTAAAATATAATGAAAATGGAACCATTACAGATGCTGTAGACTGTGCACTTG
ACCCTCTCTCAGAAACAAAGTGTACGTTGAAATCCTTCACTGTAGAAAAAGGAATCTATCAAACTTCTAA
CTTTAGAGTCCAACCAACAGAATCTATTGTTAGATTTCCTAATATTACAAACTTGTGCCCTTTTGGTGAA
GTTTTTAACGCCACCAGATTTGCATCTGTTTATGCTTGGAACAGGAAGAGAATCAGCAACTGTGTTGCTG
ATTATTCTGTCCTATATAATTCCGCATCATTTTCCACTTTTAAGTGTTATGGAGTGTCTCCTACTAAATT
AAATGATCTCTGCTTTACTAATGTCTATGCAGATTCATTTGTAATTAGAGGTGATGAAGTCAGACAAATC
GCTCCAGGGCAAACTGGAAAGATTGCTGATTATAATTATAAATTACCAGATGATTTTACAGGCTGCGTTA
TAGCTTGGAATTCTAACAATCTTGATTCTAAGGTTGGTGGTAATTATAATTACCTGTATAGATTGTTTAG
GAAGTCTAATCTCAAACCTTTTGAGAGAGATATTTCAACTGAAATCTATCAGGCCGGTAGCACACCTTGT
AATGGTGTTGAAGGTTTTAATTGTTACTTTCCTTTACAATCATATGGTTTCCAACCCACTAATGGTGTTG
GTTACCAACCATACAGAGTAGTAGTACTTTCTTTTGAACTTCTACATGCACCAGCAACTGTTTGTGGACC
TAAAAAGTCTACTAATTTGGTTAAAAACAAATGTGTCAATTTCAACTTCAATGGTTTAACAGGCACAGGT
GTTCTTACTGAGTCTAACAAAAAGTTTCTGCCTTTCCAACAATTTGGCAGAGACATTGCTGACACTACTG
ATGCTGTCCGTGATCCACAGACACTTGAGATTCTTGACATTACACCATGTTCTTTTGGTGGTGTCAGTGT
TATAACACCAGGAACAAATACTTCTAACCAGGTTGCTGTTCTTTATCAGGATGTTAACTGCACAGAAGTC
CCTGTTGCTATTCATGCAGATCAACTTACTCCTACTTGGCGTGTTTATTCTACAGGTTCTAATGTTTTTC
AAACACGTGCAGGCTGTTTAATAGGGGCTGAACATGTCAACAACTCATATGAGTGTGACATACCCATTGG
TGCAGGTATATGCGCTAGTTATCAGACTCAGACTAATTCTCCTCGGCGGGCACGTAGTGTAGCTAGTCAA
TCCATCATTGCCTACACTATGTCACTTGGTGCAGAAAATTCAGTTGCTTACTCTAATAACTCTATTGCCA
TACCCACAAATTTTACTATTAGTGTTACCACAGAAATTCTACCAGTGTCTATGACCAAGACATCAGTAGA
TTGTACAATGTACATTTGTGGTGATTCAACTGAATGCAGCAATCTTTTGTTGCAATATGGCAGTTTTTGT
ACACAATTAAACCGTGCTTTAACTGGAATAGCTGTTGAACAAGACAAAAACACCCAAGAAGTTTTTGCAC
AAGTCAAACAAATTTACAAAACACCACCAATTAAAGATTTTGGTGGTTTTAATTTTTCACAAATATTACC
AGATCCATCAAAACCAAGCAAGAGGTCATTTATTGAAGATCTACTTTTCAACAAAGTGACACTTGCAGAT
GCTGGCTTCATCAAACAATATGGTGATTGCCTTGGTGATATTGCTGCTAGAGACCTCATTTGTGCACAAA
AGTTTAACGGCCTTACTGTTTTGCCACCTTTGCTCACAGATGAAATGATTGCTCAATACACTTCTGCACT
GTTAGCGGGTACAATCACTTCTGGTTGGACCTTTGGTGCAGGTGCTGCATTACAAATACCATTTGCTATG
CAAATGGCTTATAGGTTTAATGGTATTGGAGTTACACAGAATGTTCTCTATGAGAACCAAAAATTGATTG
CCAACCAATTTAATAGTGCTATTGGCAAAATTCAAGACTCACTTTCTTCCACAGCAAGTGCACTTGGAAA
ACTTCAAGATGTGGTCAACCAAAATGCACAAGCTTTAAACACGCTTGTTAAACAACTTAGCTCCAATTTT
GGTGCAATTTCAAGTGTTTTAAATGATATCCTTTCACGTCTTGACAAAGTTGAGGCTGAAGTGCAAATTG
ATAGGTTGATCACAGGCAGACTTCAAAGTTTGCAGACATATGTGACTCAACAATTAATTAGAGCTGCAGA
AATCAGAGCTTCTGCTAATCTTGCTGCTACTAAAATGTCAGAGTGTGTACTTGGACAATCAAAAAGAGTT
GATTTTTGTGGAAAGGGCTATCATCTTATGTCCTTCCCTCAGTCAGCACCTCATGGTGTAGTCTTCTTGC
ATGTGACTTATGTCCCTGCACAAGAAAAGAACTTCACAACTGCTCCTGCCATTTGTCATGATGGAAAAGC
ACACTTTCCTCGTGAAGGTGTCTTTGTTTCAAATGGCACACACTGGTTTGTAACACAAAGGAATTTTTAT
GAACCACAAATCATTACTACAGACAACACATTTGTGTCTGGTAACTGTGATGTTGTAATAGGAATTGTCA
ACAACACAGTTTATGATCCTTTGCAACCTGAATTAGACTCATTCAAGGAGGAGTTAGATAAATATTTTAA
GAATCATACATCACCAGATGTTGATTTAGGTGACATCTCTGGCATTAATGCTTCAGTTGTAAACATTCAA
AAAGAAATTGACCGCCTCAATGAGGTTGCCAAGAATTTAAATGAATCTCTCATCGATCTCCAAGAACTTG
GAAAGTATGAGCAGTATATAAAATGGCCATGGTACATTTGGCTAGGTTTTATAGCTGGCTTGATTGCCAT
AGTAATGGTGACAATTATGCTTTGCTGTATGACCAGTTGCTGTAGTTGTCTCAAGGGCTGTTGTTCTTGT
GGATCCTGCTGCAAATTTGATGAAGACGACTCTGAGCCAGTGCTCAAAGGAGTCAAATTACATTACACAG
AAAACCTTTACTTTCAGTCGCACCATCACCATCACCATTAAGCTAGCTTGACTGACTGAGATACAGCGTA
CCTTCAGCTCACAGACATGATAAGATACATTGATGAGTTTGGACAAACCACAACTAGAATGCAGTGAAAA
AAATGCTTTATTTGTGAAATTTGTGATGCTATTGCTTTATTTGTAACCATTATAAGCTGCAATAAACAAG
TTAACAACAACAATTGCATTCATTTTATGTTTCAGGTTCAGGGGGAGGTGTGGGAGGTTTTTTAAAGCAA
GTAAAACCTCTACAAATGTGGTATTGGCCCATCTCTATCGGTATCGTAGCATAACCCCTTGGGGCCTCTA
AACGGGTCTTGAGGGGTTTTTTGTGCCCCTCGGGCCGGATTGCTATCTACCGGCATTGGCGCAGAAAAAA
ATGCCTGATGCGACGCTGCGCGTCTTATACTCCCACATATGCCAGATTCAGCAACGGATACGGCTTCCCC
AACTTGCCCACTTCCATACGTGTCCTCCTTACCAGAAATTTATCCTTAAGGTCGTCAGCTATCCTGCAGG
CGATCTCTCGATTTCGATCAAGACATTCCTTTAATGGTCTTTTCTGGACACCACTAGGGGTCAGAAGTAG
TTCATCAAACTTTCTTCCCTCCCTAATCTCATTGGTTACCTTGGGCTATCGAAACTTAATTAACCAGTCA
AGTCAGCTACTTGGCGAGATCGACTTGTCTGGGTTTCGACTACGCTCAGAATTGCGTCAGTCAAGTTCGA
TCTGGTCCTTGCTATTGCACCCGTTCTCCGATTACGAGTTTCATTTAAATCATGTGAGCAAAAGGCCAGC
AAAAGGCCAGGAACCGTAAAAAGGCCGCGTTGCTGGCGTTTTTCCATAGGCTCCGCCCCCCTGACGAGCA
TCACAAAAATCGACGCTCAAGTCAGAGGTGGCGAAACCCGACAGGACTATAAAGATACCAGGCGTTTCCC
CCTGGAAGCTCCCTCGTGCGCTCTCCTGTTCCGACCCTGCCGCTTACCGGATACCTGTCCGCCTTTCTCC
CTTCGGGAAGCGTGGCGCTTTCTCATAGCTCACGCTGTAGGTATCTCAGTTCGGTGTAGGTCGTTCGCTC
CAAGCTGGGCTGTGTGCACGAACCCCCCGTTCAGCCCGACCGCTGCGCCTTATCCGGTAACTATCGTCTT
GAGTCCAACCCGGTAAGACACGACTTATCGCCACTGGCAGCAGCCACTGGTAACAGGATTAGCAGAGCGA
GGTATGTAGGCGGTGCTACAGAGTTCTTGAAGTGGTGGCCTAACTACGGCTACACTAGAAGAACAGTATT
TGGTATCTGCGCTCTGCTGAAGCCAGTTACCTTCGGAAAAAGAGTTGGTAGCTCTTGATCCGGCAAACAA
ACCACCGCTGGTAGCGGTGGTTTTTTTGTTTGCAAGCAGCAGATTACGCGCAGAAAAAAAGGATCTCAAG
AAGATCCTTTGATCTTTTCTACGGGGTCTGACGCTCAGTGGAACGAAAACTCACGTTAAGGGATTTTGGT
CATGAGATTATCAAAAAGGATCTTCACCTAGATCCTTTTAAATTAAAAATGAAGTTTTAAATCAATCTAA
AGTATATATGAGTAAACTTGGTCTGACAGTTACCAATGCTTAATCAGTGAGGCACCTATCTCAGCGATCT
GTCTATTTCGTTCATCCATAGTTGCATTTAAATTTCCGAACTCTCCAAGGCCCTCGTCGGAAAATCTTCA
AACCTTTCGTCCGATCCATCTTGCAGGCTACCTCTCGAACGAACTATCGCAAGTCTCTTGGCCGGCCTTG
CGCCTTGGCTATTGCTTGGCAGCGCCTATCGCCAGGTATTACTCCAATCCCGAATATCCGAGATCGGGAT
CACCCGAGAGAAGTTCAACCTACATCCTCAATCCCGATCTATCCGAGATCCGAGGAATATCGAAATCGGG
GCGCGCCTGGCCTCCGCGCCGGGTTTTGGCGCCTCCCGCGGGCGCCCCCCTCGTCACGGCGAGCGCTGCC
ACGTCAGACGAAGGGCGCAGGAGCGTCCTGATCCTTCCGCCCGGACGCTCAGGACAGCGGCCCGCTGCTC
ATAAGACTCGGCCTTAGAACCCCAGTATCAGCAGAAGGACATTTTAGGACGGGACTTGGGTGACTCTAGG
GCACTGGTTTTCTTTCCAGAGAGCGGAACAGGCGAGGAAAAGTAGTCCCTTCTCGGCGATTCTGCGGAGG
GATCTCCGTGGGGCGGTGAACGCCGATGATTATATAAGGACGCGCCGGGTGTGGCACAGCTAGTTCCGTC
GCAGCCGGGATTTGGGTCGCGGTTCTTGTTTGTGGATCGCTGTGATCGTCACTTGGTGAGTAGCGGGCTG
CTGGGCTGGCCGGGGCTTTCGTGGCCGCCGGGCCGCTCGGTGGGACGGAAGCGTGTGGAGAGACCGCCAA
GGGCTGTAGTCTGGGTCCGCGAGCAAGGTTGCCCTGAACTGGGGGTTGGGGGGAGCGCAGCAAAATGGCG
GCTGTTCCCGAGTCTTGAATGGAAGACGCTTGTGAGGCGGGCTGTGAGGTCGTTGAAACAAGGTGGGGGG
CATGGTGGGCGGCAAGAACCCAAGGTCTTGAGCCCTTCGCTAATGCGGGAAAGCTCTTATTCGGGTGAGA
TGGGCTGGGCACCATCTGGGGACCCTGACGTGAAGTTTGTCACTGACTGGAGAACTCGGTTTGTCGTCTG
TTGCGGGGGCGGCAGTTATGGCGGTGCCGTTGGGCAGTGCACCCGTACCTTTGGGAGCGCGCGCCCTCGT
CGTGTCGTGACGTCACCCGTTCTGTTGGCTTATAATGCAGGGTGGGGCCACCAGCCGGTAGGTGTGCGGT
AGGCTTTTCTCCGTCGCAGGACGCAGGGTTCGGGCCTAGGGTAGGCTCTCCTGAATCGACAGGCGCCGGA
CCTCTGGTGAGGGGAGGGATAAGTGAGGCGTCAGTTTCTTTGGTCGGTTTTATGTACCTATCTTCTTAAG
TAGCTGAAGCTCCGGTTTTGAACTATGCGCTCGGGGTTGGCGAGTGTGTTTTGTGAAGTTTTTTAGGCAC
CTTTTGAAATGTAATCATTTGGGTCAATATGTAATTTTCAGTGTTAGACTTGTAAATTGTCCGCTAAATT
CTGGCCGTTTTTGGCTTTTTTGTTAGACAACATGACCGAGTACAAGCCCACGGTGCGCCTCGCCACCCGC
GACGACGTCCCCAGGGCCGTACGCACCCTCGCCGCCGCGTTCGCCGACTACCCCGCCACGCGCCACACCG
TCGATCCGGACCGCCACATCGAGCGGGTCACCGAGCTGCAAGAACTCTTCCTCACGCGCGTCGGGCTCGA
CATCGGCAAGGTGTGGGTCGCGGACGACGGCGCCGCGGTGGCGGTCTGGACCACGCCGGAGAGCGTCGAA
GCGGGGGCGGTGTTCGCCGAGATCGGCCCGCGCATGGCCGAGTTGAGCGGTTCCCGGCTGGCCGCGCAGC
AACAGATGGAGGGCCTCCTGGCGCCGCACCGGCCCAAGGAGCCCGCGTGGTTCCTGGCCACCGTCGGCGT
CTCGCCCGACCACCAGGGCAAGGGTCTGGGCAGCGCCGTCGTGCTCCCCGGAGTGGAGGCCGCCGAGCGC
GCCGGGGTGCCCGCCTTCCTGGAGACCTCCGCGCCCCGCAACCTCCCCTTCTACGAGCGGCTCGGCTTCA
CCGTCACCGCCGACGTCGAGGTGCCCGAAGGACCGCGCACCTGGTGCATGACCCGCAAGCCCGGTGCCTA
GGCTAGTATGTAAGCCTAGTCTTAGATAATAAAATCGCTATCCATCGAAGATGGATGTGTGTTGGTTTTT
TGTGTGTGTAACGCTAGGCGCGCCTGGTGTACCGAGAACGATCCTCTCAGTGCGAGTCTCGACGATCCAT
ATCGTTGCTTGGCAGTCAGCCAGTCGGAATCCAGCTTGGGACCCAGGAAGTCCAATCGTCAGATATTGTA
CTCAAGCCTGGTCACGGCAGCGTACCGATCTGTTTAAACCTAGATATTGATAGTCTGATCGGTCAACGTA
TAATCGAGTCCTAGCTTTTGCAAACATCTATCAAGAGACAGGATCAGCAGGAGGCTTTCGCATGAGTATT
CAACATTTCCGTGTCGCCCTTATTCCCTTTTTTGCGGCATTTTGCCTTCCTGTTTTTGCTCACCCAGAAA
CGCTGGTGAAAGTAAAAGATGCTGAAGATCAGTTGGGTGCGCGAGTGGGTTACATCGAACTGGATCTCAA
CAGCGGTAAGATCCTTGAGAGTTTTCGCCCCGAAGAACGCTTTCCAATGATGAGCACTTTTAAAGTTCTG
CTATGTGGCGCGGTATTATCCCGTATTGACGCCGGGCAAGAGCAACTCGGTCGCCGCATACACTATTCTC
AGAATGACTTGGTTGAGTATTCACCAGTCACAGAAAAGCATCTTACGGATGGCATGACAGTAAGAGAATT
ATGCAGTGCTGCCATAACCATGAGTGATAACACTGCGGCCAACTTACTTCTGACAACGATTGGAGGACCG
AAGGAGCTAACCGCTTTTTTGCACAACATGGGGGATCATGTAACTCGCCTTGATCGTTGGGAACCGGAGC
TGAATGAAGCCATACCAAACGACGAGCGTGACACCACGATGCCTGTAGCAATGGCAACAACCTTGCGTAA
ACTATTAACTGGCGAACTACTTACTCTAGCTTCCCGGCAACAGTTGATAGACTGGATGGAGGCGGATAAA
GTTGCAGGACCACTTCTGCGCTCGGCCCTTCCGGCTGGCTGGTTTATTGCTGATAAATCTGGAGCCGGTG
AGCGTGGGTCTCGCGGTATCATTGCAGCACTGGGGCCAGATGGTAAGCCCTCCCGTATCGTAGTTATCTA
CACGACGGGGAGTCAGGCAACTATGGATGAACGAAATAGACAGATCGCTGAGATAGGTGCCTCACTGATT
AAGCATTGGTAACCGATTCTAGGTGCATTGGCGCAGAAAAAAATGCCTGATGCGACGCTGCGCGTCTTAT
ACTCCCACATATGCCAGATTCAGCAACGGATACGGCTTCCCCAACTTGCCCACTTCCATACGTGTCCTCC
TTACCAGAAATTTATCCTTAAGATCCCGAATCGTTTAAACTCGACTCTGGCTCTATCGAATCTCCGTCGT
TTCGAGCTTACGCGAACAGCCGTGGCGCTCATTTGCTCGTCGGGCATCGAATCTCGTCAGCTATCGTCAG
CTTACCTTTTTGGCAGCGATCGCGGCTCCCGACATCTTGGACCATTAGCTCCACAGGTATCTTCTTCCCT
CTAGTGGTCATAACAGCAGCTTCAGCTACCTCTCAATTCAAAAAACCCCTCAAGACCCGTTTAGAGGCCC
CAAGGGGTTATGCTATCAATCGTTGCGTTACACACACAAAAAACCAACACACATCCATCTTCGATGGATA
GCGATTTTATTAT
